>Addgene plasmid #214906 | SHIP2-C2 | addgene full sequence | sequence record 426098 | Addgene NGS Result
AACAAAATATTAACGCTTACAATTTCCATTCGCCATTCAGGCTGCGCAACTGTTGGGAAGGGCGATCGGT
GCGGGCCTCTTCGCTATTACGCCAGCTGGCGAAAGGGGGATGTGCTGCAAGGCGATTAAGTTGGGTAACG
CCAGGGTTTTCCCAGTCACGACGTTGTAAAACGACGGCCAGTGCCAAGCTGATCTATACATTGAATCAAT
ATTGGCAATTAGCCATATTAGTCATTGGTTATATAGCATAAATCAATATTGGCTATTGGCCATTGCATAC
GTTGTATCTATATCATAATATGTACATTTATATTGGCTCATGTCCAATATGACCGCCATGTTGACATTGA
TTATTGACTAGTTATTAATAGTAATCAATTACGGGGTCATTAGTTCATAGCCCATATATGGAGTTCCGCG
TTACATAACTTACGGTAAATGGCCCGCCTGGCTGACCGCCCAACGACCCCCGCCCATTGACGTCAATAAT
GACGTATGTTCCCATAGTAACGCCAATAGGGACTTTCCATTGACGTCAATGGGTGGAGTATTTACGGTAA
ACTGCCCACTTGGCAGTACATCAAGTGTATCATATGCCAAGTCCGCCCCCTATTGACGTCAATGACGGTA
AATGGCCCGCCTGGCATTATGCCCAGTACATGACCTTACGGGACTTTCCTACTTGGCAGTACATCTACGT
ATTAGTCATCGCTATTACCATGGTGATGCGGTTTTGGCAGTACACCAATGGGCGTGGATAGCGGTTTGAC
TCACGGGGATTTCCAAGTCTCCACCCCATTGACGTCAATGGGAGTTTGTTTTGGCACCAAAATCAACGGG
ACTTTCCAAAATGTCGTAATAACCCCGCCCCGTTGACGCAAATGGGCGGTAGGCGTGTACGGTGGGAGGT
CTATATAAGCAGAGCTCGTTTAGTGAACCGTCAGAATTTTGTAATACGACTCACTATAGGGCGGCCGGGA
ATTCATGTCAAAGACTTCAGACCAGGCCTACATTGAGTTTGAGAGCATCGAGGCCATTGTGAAGACAGCC
AGCCGCACCAAGTTCTTCATCGAGTTCTACTCTACCTGCCTGGAGGAATACAAGAAGAGCTTTGAGAATG
ATGCCCAGAGCAGTGACAACATCAACTTCCTCAAAGTGCAGTGGTCTTCACGCCAGCTGCCCACGCTCAA
ACCAATTCTGGCTGATATCGAGTACCTGCAGGACCAGCACCTCCTGCTCACAGTCAAGTCCATGGATGGC
TATGAATCCTATGGGGAGTGTGTGGTTGCACTCAAATCCATGATCGGCAGCACGGCCCAACAGTTCCTGA
CCTTCCTATCCCACCGTGGCGAGGAGACAGGCAATATCAGAGGCTCCATGAAGGTGCGGGTGCCCACGGA
GCGCCTGGGCACCCGTGAGCGGCTCTACGAGTGGATCAGCATTGATAAGGATGAGGCAGGAGCAAAGAGC
AAAGCCCCCTCTGTGTCCCGAGGGAGCCAGGAGCCCAGGTCAGGGAGCCGCAAGCCAGCCTTCACAGAGG
CCTCCTGCCCGCTCTCCAGGTTATTTGAAGAACCAGAGAAACCGCCACCAACGGGGAGGCCCCCAGCCCC
ACCCCGAGCAGCTCCCCGGGAGGAGCCCTTGACCCCCAGGTTGAAGCCAGAGGGAGCTCCTGAACCAGAA
GGGGTGGCGGCCCCCCCACCCAAGAACAGCTTCAATAACCCTGCCTACTACGTCCTTGAAGGGGTCCCGC
ACCAGCTGCTGCCCCCGGAGCCACCCTCGCCTGCCAGGGCCCCTGTCCCATCTGCCACCAAGAACAAAGT
GGCCATTACAGTGCCTGCTCCACAGCTTGGGCACCACCGGCACCCTCGTGTGGGAGAGGGGAGTTCTTCA
GATGAGGAGTCTGGAGGCACACTGCCCCCTCCAGACTTTCCACCTCCACCACTGCCGGACTCAGCCATCT
TCCTGCCCCCCAGCCTGGATCCTTTACCAGGGCCAGTGGTCCGGGGCCGTGGTGGGGCTGAGGCCCGTGG
CCCACCACCTCCCAAGGCCCATCCAAGGCCTCCACTGCCCCCAGGCCCCTCACCAGCCAGCACTTTCCTG
GGGGAAGTGGCCAGTGGGGATGACCGGTCCTGCTCGGTGCTGCAGATGGCCAAGACGCTGAGCGAGGTGG
ACTATGCCCCTGCTGGGCCTGCACGCTCAGCGCTCCTCCCAGGCCCCCTGGAGCTGCAGCCCCCCCGGGG
ACTGCCCTCGGACTATGGCCGGCCCCTCAGCTTCCCTCCACCCCGCATCCGGGAGAGCATCCAGGAAGAC
CTGGCAGAGGAGGCTCCGTGCCTGCAGCTCGAGGGTAAGCCTATCCCTAACCCTCTCCTCGGTCTCGATT
CTACGCGTACCGGTCATCATCACCATCACCATTGAGCTAGCGTTTAAACGGCCGGCCGCGGTCATAGCTG
TTTCCTGAACAGATCCCGGGTGGCATCCCTGTGACCCCTCCCCAGTGCCTCTCCTGGCCCTGGAAGTTGC
CACTCCAGTGCCCACCAGCCTTGTCCTAATAAAATTAAGTTGCATCATTTTGTCTGACTAGGTGTCCTTC
TATAATATTATGGGGTGGAGGGGGGTGGTATGGAGCAAGGGGCAAGTTGGGAAGACAACCTGTAGGGCCT
GCGGGGTCTATTGGGAACCAAGCTGGAGTGCAGTGGCACAATCTTGGCTCACTGCAATCTCCGCCTCCTG
GGTTCAAGCGATTCTCCTGCCTCAGCCTCCCGAGTTGTTGGGATTCCAGGCATGCATGACCAGGCTCAGC
TAATTTTTGTTTTTTTGGTAGAGACGGGGTTTCACCATATTGGCCAGGCTGGTCTCCAACTCCTAATCTC
AGGTGATCTACCCACCTTGGCCTCCCAAATTGCTGGGATTACAGGCGTGAACCACTGCTCCCTTCCCTGT
CCTTCTGATTTTAAAATAACTATACCAGCAGGAGGACGTCCAGACACAGCATAGGCTACCTGGCCATGCC
CAACCGGTGGGACATTTGAGTTGCTTGCTTGGCACTGTCCTCTCATGCGTTGGGTCCACTCAGTAGATGC
CTGTTGAATTGGGTACGCGGCCAGCGGCGAGCGGTATCAGCTCACTCAAAGGCGGTAATACGGTTATCCA
CAGAATCAGGGGATAACGCAGGAAAGAACATGTGAGCAAAAGGCCAGCAAAAGGCCAGGAACCGTAAAAA
GGCCGCGTTGCTGGCGTTTTTCCATAGGCTCCGCCCCCCTGACGAGCATCACAAAAATCGACGCTCAAGT
CAGAGGTGGCGAAACCCGACAGGACTATAAAGATACCAGGCGTTTCCCCCTGGAAGCTCCCTCGTGCGCT
CTCCTGTTCCGACCCTGCCGCTTACCGGATACCTGTCCGCCTTTCTCCCTTCGGGAAGCGTGGCGCTTTC
TCATAGCTCACGCTGTAGGTATCTCAGTTCGGTGTAGGTCGTTCGCTCCAAGCTGGGCTGTGTGCACGAA
CCCCCCGTTCAGCCCGACCGCTGCGCCTTATCCGGTAACTATCGTCTTGAGTCCAACCCGGTAAGACACG
ACTTATCGCCACTGGCAGCAGCCACTGGTAACAGGATTAGCAGAGCGAGGTATGTAGGCGGTGCTACAGA
GTTCTTGAAGTGGTGGCCTAACTACGGCTACACTAGAAGAACAGTATTTGGTATCTGCGCTCTGCTGAAG
CCAGTTACCTTCGGAAAAAGAGTTGGTAGCTCTTGATCCGGCAAACAAACCACCGCTGGTAGCGGTGGTT
TTTTTGTTTGCAAGCAGCAGATTACGCGCAGAAAAAAAGGATCTCAAGAAGATCCTTTGATCTTTTCTAC
GGGGTCTGACGCTCAGTGGAACGAAAACTCACGTTAAGGGATTTTGGTCATGAGATTATCAAAAAGGATC
TTCACCTAGATCCTTTTAAATTAAAAATGAAGTTTTAAATCAATCTAAAGTATATATGAGTAACCTGAGG
CTATGGCAGGGCCTGCCGCCCCGACGTTGGCTGCGAGCCCTGGGCCTTCACCCGAACTTGGGGGGTGGGG
TGGGGAAAAGGAAGAAACGCGGGCGTATTGGCCCCAATGGGGTCTCGGTGGGGTATCGACAGAGTGCCAG
CCCTGGGACCGAACCCCGCGTTTATGAACAAACGACCCAACACCGTGCGTTTTATTCTGTCTTTTTATTG
CCGTCATAGCGCGGGTTCCTTCCGGTATTGTCTCCTTCCGTGTTTCAGTTAGCCTCCCCCTAGGGTGGGC
GAAGAACTCCAGCATGAGATCCCCGCGCTGGAGGATCATCCAGCCGGCGTCCCGGAAAACGATTCCGAAG
CCCAACCTTTCATAGAAGGCGGCGGTGGAATCGAAATCTCGTGATGGCAGGTTGGGCGTCGCTTGGTCGG
TCATTTCGAACCCCAGAGTCCCGCTCAGAAGAACTCGTCAAGAAGGCGATAGAAGGCGATGCGCTGCGAA
TCGGGAGCGGCGATACCGTAAAGCACGAGGAAGCGGTCAGCCCATTCGCCGCCAAGCTCTTCAGCAATAT
CACGGGTAGCCAACGCTATGTCCTGATAGCGATCCGCCACACCCAGCCGGCCACAGTCGATGAATCCAGA
AAAGCGGCCATTTTCCACCATGATATTCGGCAAGCAGGCATCGCCATGGGTCACGACGAGATCCTCGCCG
TCGGGCATGCTCGCCTTGAGCCTGGCGAACAGTTCGGCTGGCGCGAGCCCCTGATGCTCTTCGTCCAGAT
CATCCTGATCGACAAGACCGGCTTCCATCCGAGTACGTGCTCGCTCGATGCGATGTTTCGCTTGGTGGTC
GAATGGGCAGGTAGCCGGATCAAGCGTATGCAGCCGCCGCATTGCATCAGCCATGATGGATACTTTCTCG
GCAGGAGCAAGGTGAGATGACAGGAGATCCTGCCCCGGCACTTCGCCCAATAGCAGCCAGTCCCTTCCCG
CTTCAGTGACAACGTCGAGCACAGCTGCGCAAGGAACGCCCGTCGTGGCCAGCCACGATAGCCGCGCTGC
CTCGTCTTGCAGTTCATTCAGGGCACCGGACAGGTCGGTCTTGACAAAAAGAACCGGGCGCCCCTGCGCT
GACAGCCGGAACACGGCGGCATCAGAGCAGCCGATTGTCTGTTGTGCCCAGTCATAGCCGAATAGCCTCT
CCACCCAAGCGGCCGGAGAACCTGCGTGCAATCCATCTTGTTCAATCATGCGAAACGATCCTCATCCTGT
CTCTTGATCGATCTTTGCAAAAGCCTAGGCCTCCAAAAAAGCCTCCTCACTACTTCTGGAATAGCTCAGA
GGCCGAGGCGGCCTCGGCCTCTGCATAAATAAAAAAAATTAGTCAGCCATGGGGCGGAGAATGGGCGGAA
CTGGGCGGAGTTAGGGGCGGGATGGGCGGAGTTAGGGGCGGGACTATGGTTGCTGACTAATTGAGATGCA
TGCTTTGCATACTTCTGCCTGCTGGGGAGCCTGGGGACTTTCCACACCTGGTTGCTGACTAATTGAGATG
CATGCTTTGCATACTTCTGCCTGCTGGGGAGCCTGGGGACTTTCCACACCCTAACTGACACACATTCCAC
AGCTGGTTCTTTCCGCCTCAGGACTCTTCCTTTTTCAATATTATTGAAGCATTTATCAGGGTTATTGTCT
CATGAGCGGATACATATTTGAATGTATTTAGAAAAATAAACAAATAGGGGTTCCGCGCACATTTCCCCGA
AAAGTGCCACCTG
[124 nt withheld, positions 5754-5877]
C
[91 nt withheld, positions 5879-5969]
A
[49 nt withheld, positions 5971-6019]
CCTTTGACGTTGGAGTCCACGTTCTTT
[37 nt withheld, positions 6047-6083]
ACCCTATCTCGGTCTATTCTTTTGATTTATAAGGGATTTTGCCGATTTCGGCCTATTGGTTAAAAAATGA
GCTGATTTAACAAAAATTTAACGCGAATTTT
Features (pLannotate 1.2.2; 16 found; start..end, strand, type, name):
      1..25      +  rep_origin     M13 ori (fragment): M13 bacteriophage origin of replication; arrow indicates direction of (+) strand synthesis
     29..183     -  CDS            lacZα (fragment): LacZα fragment of β-galactosidase; lacZ fragment
    343..722     +  enhancer       CMV enhancer: human cytomegalovirus immediate early enhancer
    724..923     +  promoter       CMV promoter: human cytomegalovirus (CMV) immediate early promoter
    952..970     +  promoter       T7 promoter: promoter for bacteriophage T7 RNA polymerase
    985..2337    +  CDS            INPPL1 (fragment): SHIP2_HUMAN - Also known as SHIP2. Experimental evidence at protein level: Swiss-Prot protein existence level 1. Phosphatidylinositol (PtdIns) phosphatase that specifically hydrolyzes the 5-phosphate of phosphatidylinositol-3,4,5-trisphosphate (PtdIns(3,4,5)P3) to produce PtdIns(3,4)P2, thereby negatively regulating the PI3K (phosphoinositide 3-kinase) pathways. Plays a central role in regulation of PI3K-dependent insulin signaling, although the precise molecular mechanisms and signaling pathways remain unclear. While overexpression reduces both insulin-stimulated MAP kinase and Akt activation
   2344..2385    +  CDS            V5 tag: epitope tag from simian virus 5
   2468..3090    +  polyA_signal   hGH poly(A) signal: human growth hormone polyadenylation signal
   3239..3827    -  rep_origin     ori: high-copy-number ColE1/pMB1/pBR322/pUC origin of replication
   4049..4065    +  polyA_signal   bGH poly(A) signal (fragment): bovine growth hormone polyadenylation signal
   4156..4203    -  polyA_signal   HSV TK poly(A) signal: herpes simplex virus thymidine kinase polyadenylation signal (Cole and Stacy, 1985)
   4262..4414    -  CDS            ble (fragment): BLE_KLEPN - Experimental evidence at protein level: Swiss-Prot protein existence level 1. Binding protein with a strong affinity to the bleomycin family of antibiotics. Binds to CL990; an antimitotic-antibiotic compound. From Klebsiella pneumoniae.
   4435..5229    -  CDS            NeoR/KanR: aminoglycoside phosphotransferase from Tn5; aph(3')-II (or nptII); confers resistance to neomycin, kanamycin, and G418 (Geneticin®)
   5264..5621    -  promoter       SV40 promoter: SV40 enhancer and early promoter
   5623..5727    -  promoter       AmpR promoter: bla
   5754..6182    +  rep_origin     f1 ori (sequence partly withheld): f1 bacteriophage origin of replication; arrow indicates direction of (+) strand synthesis
