[The description below was written by a language model from this plasmid's Addgene catalogue record and pLannotate feature annotations shown in this document.]
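Description:
SHIP2-C2 is a mammalian expression plasmid built on the pCMV6-Entry-V5/His backbone that drives production of a truncated form of the human inositol phosphatase SHIP2 (gene INPPL1). The insert encodes residues 740–1189 only, with amino acids 1–739 and 1190–1258 deleted. According to the record, this leaves a fragment that retains the second proline-rich domain of the protein. Transcription comes from the human cytomegalovirus immediate early enhancer and promoter. A T7 promoter sits just upstream of the coding region, and a human growth hormone polyadenylation signal terminates the transcript. The catalogue lists a C-terminal V5/His tag. The feature table annotates the V5 epitope directly after the INPPL1 fragment but does not separately call a His tag.

In bacteria the plasmid replicates from a high-copy ColE1/pUC-type origin and is selected with kanamycin. Resistance is provided by a Tn5 NeoR/KanR aminoglycoside phosphotransferase gene placed behind tandem bacterial (AmpR) and SV40 early promoters and followed by an HSV TK poly(A) signal. This arrangement would also allow G418 selection in mammalian cells. An f1 origin is present, along with small remnants of M13 ori, lacZα, ble and bGH poly(A) sequences that appear to be backbone fragments.

SHIP2 removes the 5-phosphate from PtdIns(3,4,5)P3 and thereby modulates PI3K signalling. The associated publication concerns SHIP2 sustaining ERK activation downstream of FGF receptors by recruiting Src kinases. As one of a set of truncation variants, this construct is suited to domain-mapping experiments, with the V5 tag allowing detection or pull-down of the expressed fragment.
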