Addgene plasmid #214906: SHIP2-C2
Purpose: expression of the truncated variants of the SHIP2 that retains second proline-rich domain
Depositing lab: Pavel Krejčí. Depositing organization: Masaryk University. Publication: The inositol phosphatase SHIP2 enables sustained ERK activation downstream of FGF receptors by recruiting Src kinases. Fafilek B, Balek L, Bosakova MK, Varecha M, Nita A, Gregor T, Gudernova I, Krenova J, Ghosh S, Piskacek M, Jonatova L, Cernohorsky NH, Zieba JT, Kostas M, Haugsten EM, Wesche J, Erneux C, Trantirek L, Krakow D, Krejci P. Sci Signal. 2018 Sep 18;11(548):eaap8608. doi: 10.1126/scisignal.aap8608. PubMed 30228226.
Backbone
  Vector backbone: pCMV6-Entry-V5/His
  Vector type: Mammalian Expression
Growth in bacteria
  Bacterial resistance: Kanamycin, 50 μg/mL
  Growth temperature: 37°C
  Growth strain: DH5alpha
  Copy number: High Copy
Gene/Insert
  Gene/Insert name: human SHIP2 aa 740-1189 (alt name: INPPL1)
  Species: H. sapiens (human)
  Mutation: delta 1-739, 1190-1258aa
  Entrez Gene: INPPL1 (a.k.a. OPSMD, SHIP2)
  Promoter: CMV
  Tag / fusion protein: V5/His (C terminal on insert)
  Cloning method: Restriction Enzyme; 5′ cloning site Unknown (unknown if destroyed)
Terms and licenses: Academic/Nonprofit Terms; Industry Terms: Not Available to Industry
How to cite: SHIP2-C2 was a gift from Pavel Krejčí (Addgene plasmid # 214906 ; http://n2t.net/addgene:214906 ; RRID:Addgene_214906)
